>Addgene plasmid #143581 | TFORF2252 | addgene full sequence | sequence record 430141 | Addgene NGS Result
TTAATGTAGTCTTATGCAATACTCTTGTAGTCTTGCAACATGGTAACGATGAGTTAGCAACATGCCTTAC
AAGGAGAGAAAAAGCACCGTGCATGCCGATTGGTGGAAGTAAGGTGGTACGATCGTGCCTTATTAGGAAG
GCAACAGACGGGTCTGACATGGATTGGACGAACCACTGAATTGCCGCATTGCAGAGATATTGTATTTAAG
TGCCTAGCTCGATACATAAACGGGTCTCTCTGGTTAGACCAGATCTGAGCCTGGGAGCTCTCTGGCTAAC
TAGGGAACCCACTGCTTAAGCCTCAATAAAGCTTGCCTTGAGTGCTTCAAGTAGTGTGTGCCCGTCTGTT
GTGTGACTCTGGTAACTAGAGATCCCTCAGACCCTTTTAGTCAGTGTGGAAAATCTCTAGCAGTGGCGCC
CGAACAGGGACTTGAAAGCGAAAGGGAAACCAGAGGAGCTCTCTCGACGCAGGACTCGGCTTGCTGAAGC
GCGCACGGCAAGAGGCGAGGGGCGGCGACTGGTGAGTACGCCAAAAATTTTGACTAGCGGAGGCTAGAAG
GAGAGAGATGGGTGCGAGAGCGTCAGTATTAAGCGGGGGAGAATTAGATCGCGATGGGAAAAAATTCGGT
TAAGGCCAGGGGGAAAGAAAAAATATAAATTAAAACATATAGTATGGGCAAGCAGGGAGCTAGAACGATT
CGCAGTTAATCCTGGCCTGTTAGAAACATCAGAAGGCTGTAGACAAATACTGGGACAGCTACAACCATCC
CTTCAGACAGGATCAGAAGAACTTAGATCATTATATAATACAGTAGCAACCCTCTATTGTGTGCATCAAA
GGATAGAGATAAAAGACACCAAGGAAGCTTTAGACAAGATAGAGGAAGAGCAAAACAAAAGTAAGACCAC
CGCACAGCAAGCGGCCGCTGATCTTCAGACCTGGAGGAGGAGATATGAGGGACAATTGGAGAAGTGAATT
ATATAAATATAAAGTAGTAAAAATTGAACCATTAGGAGTAGCACCCACCAAGGCAAAGAGAAGAGTGGTG
CAGAGAGAAAAAAGAGCAGTGGGAATAGGAGCTTTGTTCCTTGGGTTCTTGGGAGCAGCAGGAAGCACTA
TGGGCGCAGCGTCAATGACGCTGACGGTACAGGCCAGACAATTATTGTCTGGTATAGTGCAGCAGCAGAA
CAATTTGCTGAGGGCTATTGAGGCGCAACAGCATCTGTTGCAACTCACAGTCTGGGGCATCAAGCAGCTC
CAGGCAAGAATCCTGGCTGTGGAAAGATACCTAAAGGATCAACAGCTCCTGGGGATTTGGGGTTGCTCTG
GAAAACTCATTTGCACCACTGCTGTGCCTTGGAATGCTAGTTGGAGTAATAAATCTCTGGAACAGATTTG
GAATCACACGACCTGGATGGAGTGGGACAGAGAAATTAACAATTACACAAGCTTAATACACTCCTTAATT
GAAGAATCGCAAAACCAGCAAGAAAAGAATGAACAAGAATTATTGGAATTAGATAAATGGGCAAGTTTGT
GGAATTGGTTTAACATAACAAATTGGCTGTGGTATATAAAATTATTCATAATGATAGTAGGAGGCTTGGT
AGGTTTAAGAATAGTTTTTGCTGTACTTTCTATAGTGAATAGAGTTAGGCAGGGATATTCACCATTATCG
TTTCAGACCCACCTCCCAACCCCGAGGGGACCCATGCATTGCATCTCAATTAGTCAGCAACCAGGTGTGG
AAAGTCCCCAGGCTCCCCAGCAGGCAGAAGTATGCAAAGCATGCGTCTCAATTAGTCAGCAACCATAGTC
CCGCCCCTAACTCCGCCCATCCCGCCCCTAACTCCGCCCAGTTCCGCCCATTCTCCGCCCCATGGCTGAC
TAATTTTTTTTATTTATGCAGAGGCCGAGGCCGCCTCGGCCTCTGAGCTATTCCAGAAGTAGTGAGGAGG
CTTTTTTGGAGGCCTAGGCTTTTGCAAAAAGCTTTCTAGAGGTACCACCGGAGCTTACCATGACCGAGTA
CAAGCCCACGGTGCGCCTCGCCACCCGCGACGACGTCCCCAGGGCCGTACGCACCCTCGCCGCCGCGTTC
GCCGACTACCCCGCCACGCGCCACACCGTCGATCCGGACCGCCACATCGAGCGGGTCACCGAGCTGCAAG
AACTCTTCCTCACGCGCGTCGGGCTCGACATCGGCAAGGTGTGGGTCGCGGACGACGGCGCCGCCGTGGC
GGTCTGGACCACGCCGGAGAGCGTCGAAGCGGGGGCGGTGTTCGCCGAGATCGGCCCGCGCATGGCCGAG
TTGAGCGGTTCCCGGCTGGCCGCGCAGCAACAGATGGAAGGCCTCCTGGCGCCGCACCGGCCCAAGGAGC
CCGCGTGGTTCCTGGCCACCGTCGGCGTCTCGCCCGACCACCAGGGCAAGGGTCTGGGCAGCGCCGTCGT
GCTCCCCGGAGTGGAGGCGGCCGAGCGCGCCGGGGTGCCCGCCTTCCTGGAGACCTCCGCGCCCCGCAAC
CTCCCCTTCTACGAGCGGCTCGGCTTCACCGTCACCGCCGACGTCGAGGTGCCCGAAGGACCGCGCACCT
GGTGCATGACCCGCAAGCCCGGTGCCAGTTAACGAATTCTAGATCTTGAGACAAATGGCAGTATTCATCC
ACAATTTTAAAAGAAAAGGGGGGATTGGGGGGTACAGTGCAGGGGAAAGAATAGTAGACATAATAGCAAC
AGACATACAAACTAAAGAATTACAAAAACAAATTACAAAAATTCAAAATTTTCGGGTTTATTACAGGGAC
AGCAGAGATCCACTTTGGCGCCGGCTCGAGGCCTGCAGGTGCAAAGATGGATAAAGTTTTAAACAGAGAG
GAATCTTTGCAGCTAATGGACCTTCTAGGTCTTGAAAGGAGTGGGAATTGGCTCCGGTGCCCGTCAGTGG
GCAGAGCGCACATCGCCCACAGTCCCCGAGAAGTTGGGGGGAGGGGTCGGCAATTGAACCGGTGCCTAGA
GAAGGTGGCGCGGGGTAAACTGGGAAAGTGATGTCGTGTACTGGCTCCGCCTTTTTCCCGAGGGTGGGGG
AGAACCGTATATAAGTGCAGTAGTCGCCGTGAACGTTCTTTTTCGCAACGGGTTTGCCGCCAGAACACAG
GTAAGTGCCGTGTGTGGTTCCCGCGGGCCTGGCCTCTTTACGGGTTATGGCCCTTGCGTGCCTTGAATTA
CTTCCACCTGGCTGCAGTACGTGATTCTTGATCCCGAGCTTCGGGTTGGAAGTGGGTGGGAGAGTTCGAG
GCCTTGCGCTTAAGGAGCCCCTTCGCCTCGTGCTTGAGTTGAGGCCTGGCCTGGGCGCTGGGGCCGCCGC
GTGCGAATCTGGTGGCACCTTCGCGCCTGTCTCGCTGCTTTCGATAAGTCTCTAGCCATTTAAAATTTTT
GATGACCTGCTGCGACGCTTTTTTTCTGGCAAGATAGTCTTGTAAATGCGGGCCAAGATCTGCACACTGG
TATTTCGGTTTTTGGGGCCGCGGGCGGCGACGGGGCCCGTGCGTCCCAGCGCACATGTTCGGCGAGGCGG
GGCCTGCGAGCGCGGCCACCGAGAATCGGACGGGGGTAGTCTCAAGCTGGCCGGCCTGCTCTGGTGCCTG
GCCTCGCGCCGCCGTGTATCGCCCCGCCCTGGGCGGCAAGGCTGGCCCGGTCGGCACCAGTTGCGTGAGC
GGAAAGATGGCCGCTTCCCGGCCCTGCTGCAGGGAGCTCAAAATGGAGGACGCGGCGCTCGGGAGAGCGG
GCGGGTGAGTCACCCACACAAAGGAAAAGGGCCTTTCCGTCCTCAGCCGTCGCTTCATGTGACTCCACGG
AGTACCGGGCGCCGTCCAGGCACCTCGATTAGTTCTCGAGCTTTTGGAGTACGTCGTCTTTAGGTTGGGG
GGAGGGGTTTTATGCGATGGAGTTTCCCCACACTGAGTGGGTGGAGACTGAAGTTAGGCCAGCTTGGCAC
TTGATGTAATTCTCCTTGGAATTTGCCCTTTTTGAGTTTGGATCTTGGTTCATTCTCAAGCCTCAGACAG
TGGTTCAAAGTTTTTTTCTTCCATTTCAGGTGTCGTGAGGCTAGCACCGCCACCATGGATAGATATCAAG
GAAATCAAGACAGAGTTTTGAGGCAGGTCACAGTCATCAGTCGTGAAACATTGACTGATGAGATGGGTTC
CAAGTACAGTGCATTTGGGAAAATGTTCAATCGGTGCACAGACCTTGCTCCTTTAAGTCAAAAATTCCAT
AAGTTTGATTCATGTGAAAATAGCTTGAAGTCTAATTCAGACTTACTAAATTATAACAGGAGCTATGCAA
GAAAGAACCCCACTAAGAGATTTAGATGTGGGAGACCACCTAAGTATAATGCTTCCTGTTCTGTGCCTGA
GAAGGAAGGCTTCATTCATACTGGAATGGAGCCCTATGGAGATAGTCAATGTGAAAAAGTTCTCAGTCAT
AAGCAAGCCCATGTTCAGTATAAGAAATTTCAAGCCAGAGAGAAACCCAATGTTTGTAGTATGTGTGGGA
AAGCCTTTATCAAGAAGTCACAGCTCATTATACATCAAAGAATTCATACTGGAGAGAAACCATATGTATG
TGGAGATTGTAGGAAAGCCTTCAGTGAGAAATCACACCTCATTGTGCATCAGAGGATTCATACTGGGGAG
AAACCCTATGAATGTACTAAGTATGGAAGAGCATTCTCCCGGAAGTCACCTTTCACTGTTCATCAGAGAG
TCCATACTGGAGAGAAACCCTATGAGTGTTTTGAGTGTCCAAAAGCTTTCTCCCAGAAGTCACATCTAAT
TATACATCAGAGAGTTCATACCAGAGAGAAGCCCTTTGAATGCAGTGAATGCAGGAAAGCCTTCTGTGAG
ATGTCTCACCTTTTTATACACCAGATAACTCATACTGGGAAGAAGCCCTATGAATGTACTGAATGTGGGA
AGACCTTCCCTCGGAAAACACAGCTCATTATACATCAGAGAACGCATACTGGAGAGAAGCCCTATAAGTG
TGGTGAATGTGGGAAAACTTTCTGCCAACAGTCCCACCTCATAGGACATCAAAGAATTCATACAGGAGAA
AAACCTTATGTGTGTACTGACTGTGGGAAGGCCTTTTCCCAGAAGTCACACCTCACTGGCCATCAAAGAC
TTCATACTGGAGAGAAACCTTATATGTGTACTGAATGTGGAAAATCCTTCTCTCAGAAATCACCTCTTAT
CATACACCAGAGAATTCATACAGGGGAGAAACCTTATCAGTGTGGTGAATGTGGCAAAACCTTCTCCCAG
AAATCACTCCTCATTATTCATCTGAGAGTTCACACAGGGGAGAAACCTTATGAGTGTACTGAGTGTGGGA
GGGCCTTTTCCCTGAAGTCACATCTCATTCTACATCAGAGAGGTCATACTGGAGAGAAACCCTATGAATG
TAGTGAATGTGGAAAGGCCTTCTGTGGAAAGTCTCCACTCATTATACATCAGAAAACTCATCCTAGGGAG
AAAACCCCTGAATGTGCTGAGTCTGGAATGACTTTTTTCTGGAAATCACAGATGATTACATATCAGAGAA
GACACACTGGGGAGAAACCCTCCAGATGCAGTGACTGTGGGAAGGCATTCTGCCAGCATGTATACTTTAC
TGGGCATCAGAATCCATATAGGAAAGACACCTTGTATATATGCTAGTAATGAACTAGTCCGTAACTTGAA
AGTATTTCGATTTCTTGGCTTTATATATCTTGTGGAAAGGACGATGTACACACGGTCATTACGTTTGGAC
GCGTTAAGTCGACAATCAACCTCTGGATTACAAAATTTGTGAAAGATTGACTGGTATTCTTAACTATGTT
GCTCCTTTTACGCTATGTGGATACGCTGCTTTAATGCCTTTGTATCATGCTATTGCTTCCCGTATGGCTT
TCATTTTCTCCTCCTTGTATAAATCCTGGTTGCTGTCTCTTTATGAGGAGTTGTGGCCCGTTGTCAGGCA
ACGTGGCGTGGTGTGCACTGTGTTTGCTGACGCAACCCCCACTGGTTGGGGCATTGCCACCACCTGTCAG
CTCCTTTCCGGGACTTTCGCTTTCCCCCTCCCTATTGCCACGGCGGAACTCATCGCCGCCTGCCTTGCCC
GCTGCTGGACAGGGGCTCGGCTGTTGGGCACTGACAATTCCGTGGTGTTGTCGGGGAAATCATCGTCCTT
TCCTTGGCTGCTCGCCTGTGTTGCCACCTGGATTCTGCGCGGGACGTCCTTCTGCTACGTCCCTTCGGCC
CTCAATCCAGCGGACCTTCCTTCCCGCGGCCTGCTGCCGGCTCTGCGGCCTCTTCCGCGTCTTCGCCTTC
GCCCTCAGACGAGTCGGATCTCCCTTTGGGCCGCCTCCCCGCGTCGACTTTAAGACCAATGACTTACAAG
GCAGCTGTAGATCTTAGCCACTTTTTAAAAGAAAAGGGGGGACTGGAAGGGCTAATTCACTCCCAACGAA
GACAAGATCTGCTTTTTGCTTGTACTGGGTCTCTCTGGTTAGACCAGATCTGAGCCTGGGAGCTCTCTGG
CTAACTAGGGAACCCACTGCTTAAGCCTCAATAAAGCTTGCCTTGAGTGCTTCAAGTAGTGTGTGCCCGT
CTGTTGTGTGACTCTGGTAACTAGAGATCCCTCAGACCCTTTTAGTCAGTGTGGAAAATCTCTAGCAGTA
CGTATAGTAGTTCATGTCATCTTATTATTCAGTATTTATAACTTGCAAAGAAATGAATATCAGAGAGTGA
GAGGAACTTGTTTATTGCAGCTTATAATGGTTACAAATAAAGCAATAGCATCACAAATTTCACAAATAAA
GCATTTTTTTCACTGCATTCTAGTTGTGGTTTGTCCAAACTCATCAATGTATCTTATCATGTCTGGCTCT
AGCTATCCCGCCCCTAACTCCGCCCATCCCGCCCCTAACTCCGCCCAGTTCCGCCCATTCTCCGCCCCAT
GGCTGACTAATTTTTTTTATTTATGCAGAGGCCGAGGCCGCCTCGGCCTCTGAGCTATTCCAGAAGTAGT
GAGGAGGCTTTTTTGGAGGCCTAGGGACGTACCCAATTCGCCCTATAGTGAGTCGTATTACGCGCGCTCA
CTGGCCGTCGTTTTACAACGTCGTGACTGGGAAAACCCTGGCGTTACCCAACTTAATCGCCTTGCAGCAC
ATCCCCCTTTCGCCAGCTGGCGTAATAGCGAAGAGGCCCGCACCGATCGCCCTTCCCAACAGTTGCGCAG
CCTGAATGGCGAATGGG
[124 nt withheld, positions 7298-7421]
C
[91 nt withheld, positions 7423-7513]
A
[49 nt withheld, positions 7515-7563]
CCTTTGACGTTGGAGTCCACGTTCTTT
[37 nt withheld, positions 7591-7627]
ACCCTATCTCGGTCTATTCTTTTGATTTATAAGGGATTTTGCCGATTTCGGCCTATTGGTTAAAAAATGA
GCTGATTTAACAAAAATTTAACGCGAATTTTAACAAAATATTAACGCTTACAATTTAGGTGGCACTTTTC
GGGGAAATGTGCGCGGAACCCCTATTTGTTTATTTTTCTAAATACATTCAAATATGTATCCGCTCATGAG
ACAATAACCCTGATAAATGCTTCAATAATATTGAAAAAGGAAGAGTATGAGTATTCAACATTTCCGTGTC
GCCCTTATTCCCTTTTTTGCGGCATTTTGCCTTCCTGTTTTTGCTCACCCAGAAACGCTGGTGAAAGTAA
AAGATGCTGAAGATCAGTTGGGTGCACGAGTGGGTTACATCGAACTGGATCTCAACAGCGGTAAGATCCT
TGAGAGTTTTCGCCCCGAAGAACGTTTTCCAATGATGAGCACTTTTAAAGTTCTGCTATGTGGCGCGGTA
TTATCCCGTATTGACGCCGGGCAAGAGCAACTCGGTCGCCGCATACACTATTCTCAGAATGACTTGGTTG
AGTACTCACCAGTCACAGAAAAGCATCTTACGGATGGCATGACAGTAAGAGAATTATGCAGTGCTGCCAT
AACCATGAGTGATAACACTGCGGCCAACTTACTTCTGACAACGATCGGAGGACCGAAGGAGCTAACCGCT
TTTTTGCACAACATGGGGGATCATGTAACTCGCCTTGATCGTTGGGAACCGGAGCTGAATGAAGCCATAC
CAAACGACGAGCGTGACACCACGATGCCTGTAGCAATGGCAACAACGTTGCGCAAACTATTAACTGGCGA
ACTACTTACTCTAGCTTCCCGGCAACAATTAATAGACTGGATGGAGGCGGATAAAGTTGCAGGACCACTT
CTGCGCTCGGCCCTTCCGGCTGGCTGGTTTATTGCTGATAAATCTGGAGCCGGTGAGCGTGGGTCTCGCG
GTATCATTGCAGCACTGGGGCCAGATGGTAAGCCCTCCCGTATCGTAGTTATCTACACGACGGGGAGTCA
GGCAACTATGGATGAACGAAATAGACAGATCGCTGAGATAGGTGCCTCACTGATTAAGCATTGGTAACTG
TCAGACCAAGTTTACTCATATATACTTTAGATTGATTTAAAACTTCATTTTTAATTTAAAAGGATCTAGG
TGAAGATCCTTTTTGATAATCTCATGACCAAAATCCCTTAACGTGAGTTTTCGTTCCACTGAGCGTCAGA
CCCCGTAGAAAAGATCAAAGGATCTTCTTGAGATCCTTTTTTTCTGCGCGTAATCTGCTGCTTGCAAACA
AAAAAACCACCGCTACCAGCGGTGGTTTGTTTGCCGGATCAAGAGCTACCAACTCTTTTTCCGAAGGTAA
CTGGCTTCAGCAGAGCGCAGATACCAAATACTGTTCTTCTAGTGTAGCCGTAGTTAGGCCACCACTTCAA
GAACTCTGTAGCACCGCCTACATACCTCGCTCTGCTAATCCTGTTACCAGTGGCTGCTGCCAGTGGCGAT
AAGTCGTGTCTTACCGGGTTGGACTCAAGACGATAGTTACCGGATAAGGCGCAGCGGTCGGGCTGAACGG
GGGGTTCGTGCACACAGCCCAGCTTGGAGCGAACGACCTACACCGAACTGAGATACCTACAGCGTGAGCT
ATGAGAAAGCGCCACGCTTCCCGAAGGGAGAAAGGCGGACAGGTATCCGGTAAGCGGCAGGGTCGGAACA
GGAGAGCGCACGAGGGAGCTTCCAGGGGGAAACGCCTGGTATCTTTATAGTCCTGTCGGGTTTCGCCACC
TCTGACTTGAGCGTCGATTTTTGTGATGCTCGTCAGGGGGGCGGAGCCTATGGAAAAACGCCAGCAACGC
GGCCTTTTTACGGTTCCTGGCCTTTTGCTGGCCTTTTGCTCACATGTTCTTTCCTGCGTTATCCCCTGAT
TCTGTGGATAACCGTATTACCGCCTTTGAGTGAGCTGATACCGCTCGCCGCAGCCGAACGACCGAGCGCA
GCGAGTCAGTGAGCGAGGAAGCGGAAGAGCGCCCAATACGCAAACCGCCTCTCCCCGCGCGTTGGCCGAT
TCATTAATGCAGCTGGCACGACAGGTTTCCCGACTGGAAAGCGGGCAGTGAGCGCAACGCAATTAATGTG
AGTTAGCTCACTCATTAGGCACCCCAGGCTTTACACTTTATGCTTCCGGCTCGTATGTTGTGTGGAATTG
TGAGCGGATAACAATTTCACACAGGAAACAGCTATGACCATGATTACGCCAAGCGCGCAATTAACCCTCA
CTAAAGGGAACAAAAGCTGGAGCTGCAAGC
Features (pLannotate 1.2.2; 32 found; start..end, strand, type, name):
      5..231     +  promoter       RSV promoter: Rous sarcoma virus enhancer/promoter
    232..412     +  LTR            5' LTR (truncated): truncated 5' long terminal repeat (LTR) from HIV-1
    459..584     +  misc_feature   HIV-1 Ψ: packaging signal of human immunodeficiency virus type 1
    568..931     +  CDS            HIV-1 gag (fragment): gag protein from human immunodeficiency virus 1; gag
   1077..1310    +  misc_feature   RRE: The Rev response element (RRE) of HIV-1 allows for Rev-dependent mRNA export from the nucleus to the cytoplasm.
   1687..1713    +  CDS            Rev (fragment): human immunodeficiency virus 1 (HIV-1) Rev protein; rev; enhances nuclear export of unspliced and incompletely spliced viral mRNAs
   1720..1743    +  promoter       SV40 promoter (fragment): SV40 early promoter
   1744..1815    +  promoter       SV40 promoter (fragment): SV40 enhancer and early promoter
   1839..1974    +  rep_origin     SV40 ori: SV40 origin of replication
   2020..2616    +  CDS            PuroR (fragment): puromycin N-acetyltransferase; pac from Streptomyces; confers resistance to puromycin
   2665..2782    +  misc_feature   cPPT/CTS: central polypurine tract and central termination sequence of HIV-1
   2847..2913    +  CDS            small t antigen (fragment): SV40 (simian virus 40) small t antigen
   2920..4098    +  promoter       EF-1α promoter: strong constitutive promoter for human elongation factor EF-1α
   4115..4579    +  CDS            ZNF630 (fragment): ZN630_HUMAN - Experimental evidence at transcript level: Swiss-Prot protein existence level 2. May be involved in transcriptional regulation. From Homo sapiens (Human).
   5642..5713    +  CDS            ZNF630 (fragment): ZN630_HUMAN - Experimental evidence at transcript level: Swiss-Prot protein existence level 2. May be involved in transcriptional regulation. From Homo sapiens (Human).
   5729..5782    +  promoter       U6 promoter (fragment): RNA polymerase III promoter for human U6 snRNA
   5824..6412    +  misc_feature   WPRE: woodchuck hepatitis virus posttranscriptional regulatory element
   6463..6482    +  misc_feature   cPPT/CTS (fragment): central polypurine tract and central termination sequence of HIV-1
   6484..6717    +  LTR            3' LTR (ΔU3): self-inactivating 3' long terminal repeat (LTR) from HIV-1
   6795..6916    +  polyA_signal   SV40 poly(A) signal: SV40 polyadenylation signal
   6956..7091    +  rep_origin     SV40 ori: SV40 origin of replication
   7112..7130    -  promoter       T7 promoter: promoter for bacteriophage T7 RNA polymerase
   7138..7293    +  CDS            lacZα (fragment): LacZα fragment of β-galactosidase; lacZ fragment
   7298..7726    +  rep_origin     f1 ori (sequence partly withheld): f1 bacteriophage origin of replication; arrow indicates direction of (+) strand synthesis
   7779..7883    +  promoter       AmpR promoter: bla
   7884..8744    +  CDS            AmpR: β-lactamase; bla; confers resistance to ampicillin, carbenicillin, and related antibiotics
   8915..9503    +  rep_origin     ori: high-copy-number ColE1/pMB1/pBR322/pUC origin of replication
   9686..9778    +  CDS            lacI (fragment): lac repressor; lacI; The lac repressor binds to the lac operator to inhibit transcription in E. coli. This inhibition can be relieved by adding lactose or isopropyl-β-D-thiogalactopyranoside (IPTG).
   9791..9812    +  protein_bind   CAP binding site: CAP binding activates transcription in the presence of cAMP. E. coli catabolite activator protein
   9827..9857    +  promoter       lac promoter: promoter for the E. coli lac operon
   9865..9881    +  protein_bind   lac operator: The lac repressor binds to the lac operator to inhibit transcription in E. coli. This inhibition can be relieved by adding lactose or isopropyl-β-D-thiogalactopyranoside (IPTG). lac repressor encoded by lacI
   9926..9944    +  promoter       T3 promoter: promoter for bacteriophage T3 RNA polymerase
