[The description below was written by a language model from this plasmid's Addgene catalogue record and pLannotate feature annotations shown in this document.]
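Description:
TFORF2252 is a lentiviral mammalian expression plasmid built on the pLX_TRC317 backbone from the Broad Institute Genetic Perturbation Platform. It carries the human zinc-finger gene ZNF630 as its open reading frame. It belongs to a large barcoded transcription factor ORF collection in which each ORF is paired with a unique 24-bp barcode, so that the factor in a given cell can be identified in pooled overexpression screens, such as those for directed differentiation. In bacteria the plasmid replicates from a high-copy ColE1/pUC-type origin and is selected through the β-lactamase (AmpR) gene. An f1 origin and remnants of lac and T7/T3 cloning-vector sequence are also present. The depositor notes a risk of recombination, as is common for LTR-containing plasmids.

The viral portion has a third-generation, self-inactivating layout. An RSV promoter drives a truncated HIV-1 5' LTR, followed by the Ψ packaging signal with a gag fragment, the RRE for Rev-dependent export of the genomic RNA, a cPPT/CTS element and a ΔU3 3' LTR with a downstream SV40 polyadenylation signal. Two expression units sit between the LTRs. An SV40 early promoter drives puromycin N-acetyltransferase for selection of transduced cells, and the strong constitutive EF-1α promoter drives the synthesized ZNF630 ORF, followed by WPRE to enhance transcript expression. The automated annotation matches ZNF630 only at the two ends of the roughly 1.7 kb insert region. This may reflect the specific isoform cloned (the record cites a particular transcript) or limits of the annotation database. The barcode itself is not annotated, and no epitope tag is recorded.
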