Addgene plasmid #143581: TFORF2252
Purpose: Lentiviral vector for overexpressing transcription factor ORFs with unique 24-bp barcodes. Barcodes facilitate identification of transcription factors in pooled screens.
Depositing lab: Feng Zhang. Depositing organization: Broad Institute. Publication: A transcription factor atlas of directed differentiation. Joung J, Ma S, Tay T, Geiger-Schuller KR, Kirchgatterer PC, Verdine VK, Guo B, Arias-Garcia MA, Allen WE, Singh A, Kuksenko O, Abudayyeh OO, Gootenberg JS, Fu Z, Macrae RK, Buenrostro JD, Regev A, Zhang F. Cell. 2023 Jan 5;186(1):209-229.e26. doi: 10.1016/j.cell.2022.11.026. PubMed 36608654.
Backbone
  Vector backbone: pLX_TRC317
  Backbone manufacturer: Broad Institute Genetic Perturbation Platform
  Backbone size w/o insert (bp): 8264
  Vector type: Mammalian Expression, Lentiviral
  Selectable markers: Puromycin
Growth in bacteria
  Bacterial resistance: Ampicillin, 100 μg/mL
  Growth temperature: 37°C
  Growth strain: NEB Stable
  Copy number: High Copy
Gene/Insert
  Gene/Insert name: ZNF630
  Species: H. sapiens (human)
  Insert size (bp): 1703
  Entrez Gene: ZNF630 (a.k.a. dJ54B20.2)
  Promoter: EF1a
  Cloning method: Unknown
  Sequencing primers: 5′ GGGTGGAGACTGAAGTTAGGCCAG; 3′ CACATAGCGTAAAAGGAGCAACATAG
Terms and licenses: Academic/Nonprofit Terms; Industry Terms: Not Available to Industry
Depositor comments: NM_001282202,ENST00000276054 . The transcription factor ORF portion of this plasmid was synthesized by Genewiz. Please test multiple small colonies in case of plasmid recombination. To make this collection available in a timely manner, a portion of this collection was not fully sequenced by Addgene. If an Addgene verified full plasmid sequence is not available, please contact us prior to placing an order to request the full sequence.
How to cite: TFORF2252 was a gift from Feng Zhang (Addgene plasmid # 143581 ; http://n2t.net/addgene:143581 ; RRID:Addgene_143581)
