>Addgene plasmid #143581 | TFORF2252 | depositor partial sequence | sequence record 282873 | Insert
ACCGCCACCATGGATAGATATCAAGGAAATCAAGACAGAGTTTTGAGGCAGGTCACAGTCATCAGTCGTG
AAACATTGACTGATGAGATGGGTTCCAAGTACAGTGCATTTGGGAAAATGTTCAATCGGTGCACAGACCT
TGCTCCTTTAAGTCAAAAATTCCATAAGTTTGATTCATGTGAAAATAGCTTGAAGTCTAATTCAGACTTA
CTAAATTATAACAGGAGCTATGCAAGAAAGAACCCCACTAAGAGATTTAGATGTGGGAGACCACCTAAGT
ATAATGCTTCCTGTTCTGTGCCTGAGAAGGAAGGCTTCATTCATACTGGAATGGAGCCCTATGGAGATAG
TCAATGTGAAAAAGTTCTCAGTCATAAGCAAGCCCATGTTCAGTATAAGAAATTTCAAGCCAGAGAGAAA
CCCAATGTTTGTAGTATGTGTGGGAAAGCCTTTATCAAGAAGTCACAGCTCATTATACATCAAAGAATTC
ATACTGGAGAGAAACCATATGTATGTGGAGATTGTAGGAAAGCCTTCAGTGAGAAATCACACCTCATTGT
GCATCAGAGGATTCATACTGGGGAGAAACCCTATGAATGTACTAAGTATGGAAGAGCATTCTCCCGGAAG
TCACCTTTCACTGTTCATCAGAGAGTCCATACTGGAGAGAAACCCTATGAGTGTTTTGAGTGTCCAAAAG
CTTTCTCCCAGAAGTCACATCTAATTATACATCAGAGAGTTCATACCAGAGAGAAGCCCTTTGAATGCAG
TGAATGCAGGAAAGCCTTCTGTGAGATGTCTCACCTTTTTATACACCAGATAACTCATACTGGGAAGAAG
CCCTATGAATGTACTGAATGTGGGAAGACCTTCCCTCGGAAAACACAGCTCATTATACATCAGAGAACGC
ATACTGGAGAGAAGCCCTATAAGTGTGGTGAATGTGGGAAAACTTTCTGCCAACAGTCCCACCTCATAGG
ACATCAAAGAATTCATACAGGAGAAAAACCTTATGTGTGTACTGACTGTGGGAAGGCCTTTTCCCAGAAG
TCACACCTCACTGGCCATCAAAGACTTCATACTGGAGAGAAACCTTATATGTGTACTGAATGTGGAAAAT
CCTTCTCTCAGAAATCACCTCTTATCATACACCAGAGAATTCATACAGGGGAGAAACCTTATCAGTGTGG
TGAATGTGGCAAAACCTTCTCCCAGAAATCACTCCTCATTATTCATCTGAGAGTTCACACAGGGGAGAAA
CCTTATGAGTGTACTGAGTGTGGGAGGGCCTTTTCCCTGAAGTCACATCTCATTCTACATCAGAGAGGTC
ATACTGGAGAGAAACCCTATGAATGTAGTGAATGTGGAAAGGCCTTCTGTGGAAAGTCTCCACTCATTAT
ACATCAGAAAACTCATCCTAGGGAGAAAACCCCTGAATGTGCTGAGTCTGGAATGACTTTTTTCTGGAAA
TCACAGATGATTACATATCAGAGAAGACACACTGGGGAGAAACCCTCCAGATGCAGTGACTGTGGGAAGG
CATTCTGCCAGCATGTATACTTTACTGGGCATCAGAATCCATATAGGAAAGACACCTTGTATATATGCTA
GTAATGAACTAGTCCGTAACTTGAAAGTATTTCGATTTCTTGGCTTTATATATCTTGTGGAAAGGACGAT
GTACACACGGTCATTACGTTTGG
