>Addgene plasmid #143581 | TFORF2252 | depositor partial sequence | sequence record 282874 | Barcode
TGTACACACGGTCATTACGTTTGG
